>Addgene plasmid #178212 | pLKO_AU1.C.Ollas_mCherry-NLS | addgene full sequence | sequence record 352756 | Addgene NGS Result
TTAACAAAAATTTAACGCGAATTTTAACAAAATATTAACGCTTACAATTTAGGTGGCACTTTTCGGGGAA
ATGTGCGCGGAACCCCTATTTGTTTATTTTTCTAAATACATTCAAATATGTATCCGCTCATGAGACAATA
ACCCTGATAAATGCTTCAATAATATTGAAAAAGGAAGAGTATGAGTATTCAACATTTCCGTGTCGCCCTT
ATTCCCTTTTTTGCGGCATTTTGCCTTCCTGTTTTTGCTCACCCAGAAACGCTGGTGAAAGTAAAAGATG
CTGAAGATCAGTTGGGTGCACGAGTGGGTTACATCGAACTGGATCTCAACAGCGGTAAGATCCTTGAGAG
TTTTCGCCCCGAAGAACGTTTTCCAATGATGAGCACTTTTAAAGTTCTGCTATGTGGCGCGGTATTATCC
CGTATTGACGCCGGGCAAGAGCAACTCGGTCGCCGCATACACTATTCTCAGAATGACTTGGTTGAGTACT
CACCAGTCACAGAAAAGCATCTTACGGATGGCATGACAGTAAGAGAATTATGCAGTGCTGCCATAACCAT
GAGTGATAACACTGCGGCCAACTTACTTCTGACAACGATCGGAGGACCGAAGGAGCTAACCGCTTTTTTG
CACAACATGGGGGATCATGTAACTCGCCTTGATCGTTGGGAACCGGAGCTGAATGAAGCCATACCAAACG
ACGAGCGTGACACCACGATGCCTGTAGCAATGGCAACAACGTTGCGCAAACTATTAACTGGCGAACTACT
TACTCTAGCTTCCCGGCAACAATTAATAGACTGGATGGAGGCGGATAAAGTTGCAGGACCACTTCTGCGC
TCGGCCCTTCCGGCTGGCTGGTTTATTGCTGATAAATCTGGAGCCGGTGAGCGTGGGTCTCGCGGTATCA
TTGCAGCACTGGGGCCAGATGGTAAGCCCTCCCGTATCGTAGTTATCTACACGACGGGGAGTCAGGCAAC
TATGGATGAACGAAATAGACAGATCGCTGAGATAGGTGCCTCACTGATTAAGCATTGGTAACTGTCAGAC
CAAGTTTACTCATATATACTTTAGATTGATTTAAAACTTCATTTTTAATTTAAAAGGATCTAGGTGAAGA
TCCTTTTTGATAATCTCATGACCAAAATCCCTTAACGTGAGTTTTCGTTCCACTGAGCGTCAGACCCCGT
AGAAAAGATCAAAGGATCTTCTTGAGATCCTTTTTTTCTGCGCGTAATCTGCTGCTTGCAAACAAAAAAA
CCACCGCTACCAGCGGTGGTTTGTTTGCCGGATCAAGAGCTACCAACTCTTTTTCCGAAGGTAACTGGCT
TCAGCAGAGCGCAGATACCAAATACTGTTCTTCTAGTGTAGCCGTAGTTAGGCCACCACTTCAAGAACTC
TGTAGCACCGCCTACATACCTCGCTCTGCTAATCCTGTTACCAGTGGCTGCTGCCAGTGGCGATAAGTCG
TGTCTTACCGGGTTGGACTCAAGACGATAGTTACCGGATAAGGCGCAGCGGTCGGGCTGAACGGGGGGTT
CGTGCACACAGCCCAGCTTGGAGCGAACGACCTACACCGAACTGAGATACCTACAGCGTGAGCTATGAGA
AAGCGCCACGCTTCCCGAAGGGAGAAAGGCGGACAGGTATCCGGTAAGCGGCAGGGTCGGAACAGGAGAG
CGCACGAGGGAGCTTCCAGGGGGAAACGCCTGGTATCTTTATAGTCCTGTCGGGTTTCGCCACCTCTGAC
TTGAGCGTCGATTTTTGTGATGCTCGTCAGGGGGGCGGAGCCTATGGAAAAACGCCAGCAACGCGGCCTT
TTTACGGTTCCTGGCCTTTTGCTGGCCTTTTGCTCACATGTTCTTTCCTGCGTTATCCCCTGATTCTGTG
GATAACCGTATTACCGCCTTTGAGTGAGCTGATACCGCTCGCCGCAGCCGAACGACCGAGCGCAGCGAGT
CAGTGAGCGAGGAAGCGGAAGAGCGCCCAATACGCAAACCGCCTCTCCCCGCGCGTTGGCCGATTCATTA
ATGCAGCTGGCACGACAGGTTTCCCGACTGGAAAGCGGGCAGTGAGCGCAACGCAATTAATGTGAGTTAG
CTCACTCATTAGGCACCCCAGGCTTTACACTTTATGCTTCCGGCTCGTATGTTGTGTGGAATTGTGAGCG
GATAACAATTTCACACAGGAAACAGCTATGACCATGATTACGCCAAGCGCGCAATTAACCCTCACTAAAG
GGAACAAAAGCTGGAGCTGCAAGCTTAATGTAGTCTTATGCAATACTCTTGTAGTCTTGCAACATGGTAA
CGATGAGTTAGCAACATGCCTTACAAGGAGAGAAAAAGCACCGTGCATGGCGATTGGTGGAAGTAAGGTG
GTACGATCGTGCCTTATTAGGAAGGCAACAGACGGGTCTGACATGGATTGGACGAACCACTGAATTGCCG
CATTGCAGAGATATTGTATTTAAGTGCCTAGCTCGATACATAAACGGGTCTCTCTGGTTAGACCAGATCT
GAGCCTGGGAGCTCTCTGGCTAACTAGGGAACCCACTGCTTAAGCCTCAATAAAGCTTGCCTTGAGTGCT
TCAAGTAGTGTGTGCCCGTCTGTTGTGTGACTCTGGTAACTAGAGATCCCTCAGACCCTTTTAGTCAGTG
TGGAAAATCTCTAGCAGTGGCGCCCGAACAGGGACTTGAAAGCGAAAGGGAAACCAGAGGAGCTCTCTCG
ACGCAGGACTCGGCTTGCTGAAGCGCGCACGGCAAGAGGCGAGGGGCGGCGACTGGTGAGTACGCCAAAA
ATTTTGACTAGCGGAGGCTAGAAGGAGAGAGATGGGTGCGAGAGCGTCAGTATTAAGCGGGGGAGAATTA
GATCGCGATGGGAAAAAATTCGGTTAAGGCCAGGGGGAAAGAAAAAATATAAATTAAAACATATAGTATG
GGCAAGCAGGGAGCTAGAACGATTCGCAGTTAATCCTGGCCTGTTAGAAACATCAGAAGGCTGTAGACAA
ATACTGGGACAGCTACAACCATCCCTTCAGACAGGATCAGAAGAACTTAGATCATTATATAATACAGTAG
CAACCCTCTATTGTGTGCATCAAAGGATAGAGATAAAAGACACCAAGGAAGCTTTAGACAAGATAGAGGA
AGAGCAAAACAAAAGTAAGACCACCGCACAGCAAGCGGCCGCTGATCTTCAGACCTGGAGGAGGAGATAT
GAGGGACAATTGGAGAAGTGAATTATATAAATATAAAGTAGTAAAAATTGAACCATTAGGAGTAGCACCC
ACCAAGGCAAAGAGAAGAGTGGTGCAGAGAGAAAAAAGAGCAGTGGGAATAGGAGCTTTGTTCCTTGGGT
TCTTGGGAGCAGCAGGAAGCACTATGGGCGCAGCGTCAATGACGCTGACGGTACAGGCCAGACAATTATT
GTCTGGTATAGTGCAGCAGCAGAACAATTTGCTGAGGGCTATTGAGGCGCAACAGCATCTGTTGCAACTC
ACAGTCTGGGGCATCAAGCAGCTCCAGGCAAGAATCCTGGCTGTGGAAAGATACCTAAAGGATCAACAGC
TCCTGGGGATTTGGGGTTGCTCTGGAAAACTCATTTGCACCACTGCTGTGCCTTGGAATGCTAGTTGGAG
TAATAAATCTCTGGAACAGATTTGGAATCACACGACCTGGATGGAGTGGGACAGAGAAATTAACAATTAC
ACAAGCTTAATACACTCCTTAATTGAAGAATCGCAAAACCAGCAAGAAAAGAATGAACAAGAATTATTGG
AATTAGATAAATGGGCAAGTTTGTGGAATTGGTTTAACATAACAAATTGGCTGTGGTATATAAAATTATT
CATAATGATAGTAGGAGGCTTGGTAGGTTTAAGAATAGTTTTTGCTGTACTTTCTATAGTGAATAGAGTT
AGGCAGGGATATTCACCATTATCGTTTCAGACCCACCTCCCAACCCCGAGGGGACCCGACAGGCCCGAAG
GAATAGAAGAAGAAGGTGGAGAGAGAGACAGAGACAGATCCATTCGATTAGTGAACGGATCTCGACGGTA
TCGATCACGAGACTAGTATCGAGCGGCCGCCCCCTTCACCGAGGGCCTATTTCCCATGATTCCTTCATAT
TTGCATATACGATACAAGGCTGTTAGAGAGATAATTGGAATTAATTTGACTGTAAACACAAAGATATTAG
TACAAAATACGTGACGTAGAAAGTAATAATTTCTTGGGTAGTTTGCAGTTTTAAAATTATGTTTTAAAAT
GGACTATCATATGCTTACCGTAACTTGAAAGTATTTCGATTTCTTGGCTTTATATATCTTGTGGAAAGGA
CGAAACACCGGGTCTTCGAGAAGACCTGTTTTAGAGCTAGAAATAGCAAGTTAAAATAAGGCTAGTCCGT
TATCAACTTGAAAAAGTGGCACCGAGTCGGTGCTTTTTTTAATTCTCGACCTCGAGACAAATGGCAGTAT
TCATCCACAATTTTAAAAGAAAAGGGGGGATTGGGGGGTACAGTGCAGGGGAAAGAATAGTAGACATAAT
AGCAACAGACATACAAACTAAAGAATTACAAAAACAAATTACAAAAATTCAAAATTTTCGGGTTTATTAC
AGGGACAGCAGAGATCCACTTTGGCCGCGGCTCGAGGCGATAAGCTTTGCAAAGATGGATAAAGTTTTAA
ACAGAGAGGAATCTTTGCAGCTAATGGACCTTCTAGGTCTTGAAAGGAGTGGGAATTGGCTCCGGTGCCC
GTCAGTGGGCAGAGCGCACATCGCCCACAGTCCCCGAGAAGTTGGGGGGAGGGGTCGGCAATTGAACCGG
TGCCTAGAGAAGGTGGCGCGGGGTAAACTGGGAAAGTGATGTCGTGTACTGGCTCCGCCTTTTTCCCGAG
GGTGGGGGAGAACCGTATATAAGTGCAGTAGTCGCCGTGAACGTTCTTTTTCGCAACGGGTTTGCCGCCA
GAACACAGGTAAGTGCCGTGTGTGGTTCCCGCGGGCCTGGCCTCTTTACGGGTTATGGCCCTTGCGTGCC
TTGAATTACTTCCACCTGGCTGCAGTACGTGATTCTTGATCCCGAGCTTCGGGTTGGAAGTGGGTGGGAG
AGTTCGAGGCCTTGCGCTTAAGGAGCCCCTTCGCCTCGTGCTTGAGTTGAGGCCTGGCCTGGGCGCTGGG
GCCGCCGCGTGCGAATCTGGTGGCACCTTCGCGCCTGTCTCGCTGCTTTCGATAAGTCTCTAGCCATTTA
AAATTTTTGATGACCTGCTGCGACGCTTTTTTTCTGGCAAGATAGTCTTGTAAATGCGGGCCAAGATCTG
CACACTGGTATTTCGGTTTTTGGGGCCGCGGGCGGCGACGGGGCCCGTGCGTCCCAGCGCACATGTTCGG
CGAGGCGGGGCCTGCGAGCGCGGCCACCGAGAATCGGACGGGGGTAGTCTCAAGCTGGCCGGCCTGCTCT
GGTGCCTGGCCTCGCGCCGCCGTGTATCGCCCCGCCCTGGGCGGCAAGGCTGGCCCGGTCGGCACCAGTT
GCGTGAGCGGAAAGATGGCCGCTTCCCGGCCCTGCTGCAGGGAGCTCAAAATGGAGGACGCGGCGCTCGG
GAGAGCGGGCGGGTGAGTCACCCACACAAAGGAAAAGGGCCTTTCCGTCCTCAGCCGTCGCTTCATGTGA
CTCCACGGAGTACCGGGCGCCGTCCAGGCACCTCGATTAGTTCTCGAGCTTTTGGAGTACGTCGTCTTTA
GGTTGGGGGGAGGGGTTTTATGCGATGGAGTTTCCCCACACTGAGTGGGTGGAGACTGAAGTTAGGCCAG
CTTGGCACTTGATGTAATTCTCCTTGGAATTTGCCCTTTTTGAGTTTGGATCTTGGTTCATTCTCAAGCC
TCAGACAGTGGTTCAAAGTTTTTTTCTTCCATTTCAGGTGTCGTGAGGAATTCTGCAGTCGATCGACGGT
ACCGCGGGCCCGGGATCCACGGTCGCCACCATGGGCGACACCTATCGGTACATTGGAGGAGGCGGGGGAG
GGGAGGACCAGGTGGACCCCAGGCTGATCGACGGCAAGGGAGGAGGCGGGGGAGGGAGCGGCTTCGCCAA
CGAGCTGGGCCCCAGGCTGATGGGCAAGTGCGGCATGCTGATGGTGAGCAAGGGCGAGGAGGATAACATG
GCCATCATCAAGGAGTTCATGCGCTTCAAGGTGCACATGGAGGGCTCCGTGAACGGCCACGAGTTCGAGA
TCGAGGGCGAGGGCGAGGGCCGCCCCTACGAGGGCACCCAGACCGCCAAGCTGAAGGTGACCAAGGGTGG
CCCCCTGCCCTTCGCCTGGGACATCCTGTCCCCTCAGTTCATGTACGGCTCCAAGGCCTACGTGAAGCAC
CCCGCCGACATCCCCGACTACTTGAAGCTGTCCTTCCCCGAGGGCTTCAAGTGGGAGCGCGTGATGAACT
TCGAGGACGGCGGCGTGGTGACCGTGACCCAGGACTCCTCCCTGCAGGACGGCGAGTTCATCTACAAGGT
GAAGCTGCGCGGCACCAACTTCCCCTCCGACGGCCCCGTAATGCAGAAGAAGACCATGGGCTGGGAGGCC
TCCTCCGAGCGGATGTACCCCGAGGACGGCGCCCTGAAGGGCGAGATCAAGCAGAGGCTGAAGCTGAAGG
ACGGCGGCCACTACGACGCTGAGGTCAAGACCACCTACAAGGCCAAGAAGCCCGTGCAGCTGCCCGGCGC
CTACAACGTCAACATCAAGTTGGACATCACCTCCCACAACGAGGACTACACCATCGTGGAACAGTACGAA
CGCGCCGAGGGCCGCCACTCCACCGGCGGCATGGACGAGCTGTACAAGAAACGGCCAGCCGAGGATATGG
AGGAAGAACAAGCCTTTAAACGATCTCGATAAAGCGGCCGCGTCGACAATCAACCTCTGGATTACAAAAT
TTGTGAAAGATTGACTGGTATTCTTAACTATGTTGCTCCTTTTACGCTATGTGGATACGCTGCTTTAATG
CCTTTGTATCATGCTATTGCTTCCCGTATGGCTTTCATTTTCTCCTCCTTGTATAAATCCTGGTTGCTGT
CTCTTTATGAGGAGTTGTGGCCCGTTGTCAGGCAACGTGGCGTGGTGTGCACTGTGTTTGCTGACGCAAC
CCCCACTGGTTGGGGCATTGCCACCACCTGTCAGCTCCTTTCCGGGACTTTCGCTTTCCCCCTCCCTATT
GCCACGGCGGAACTCATCGCCGCCTGCCTTGCCCGCTGCTGGACAGGGGCTCGGCTGTTGGGCACTGACA
ATTCCGTGGTGTTGTCGGGGAAGCTGACGTCCTTTCCATGGCTGCTCGCCTGTGTTGCCACCTGGATTCT
GCGCGGGACGTCCTTCTGCTACGTCCCTTCGGCCCTCAATCCAGCGGACCTTCCTTCCCGCGGCCTGCTG
CCGGCTCTGCGGCCTCTTCCGCATCTTCGCCTTCGCCCTCAGACGAGTCGGATCTCCCTTTGGGCCGCCT
CCCCGCCTGGGTACCTTTAAGACCAATGACTTACAAGGCAGCTGTAGATCTTAGCCACTTTTTAAAAGAA
AAGGGGGGACTGGAAGGGCTAATTCACTCCCAACGAAGATAAGATCTGCTTTTTGCTTGTACTGGGTCTC
TCTGGTTAGACCAGATCTGAGCCTGGGAGCTCTCTGGCTAACTAGGGAACCCACTGCTTAAGCCTCAATA
AAGCTTGCCTTGAGTGCTTCAAGTAGTGTGTGCCCGTCTGTTGTGTGACTCTGGTAACTAGAGATCCCTC
AGACCCTTTTAGTCAGTGTGGAAAATCTCTAGCAGTAGTAGTTCATGTCATCTTATTATTCAGTATTTAT
AACTTGCAAAGAAATGAATATCAGAGAGTGAGAGGAACTTGTTTATTGCAGCTTATAATGGTTACAAATA
AAGCAATAGCATCACAAATTTCACAAATAAAGCATTTTTTTCACTGCATTCTAGTTGTGGTTTGTCCAAA
CTCATCAATGTATCTTATCATGTCTGGCTCTAGCTATCCCGCCCCTAACTCCGCCCATCCCGCCCCTAAC
TCCGCCCAGTTCCGCCCATTCTCCGCCCCATGGCTGACTAATTTTTTTTATTTATGCAGAGGCCGAGGCC
GCCTCGGCCTCTGAGCTATTCCAGAAGTAGTGAGGAGGCTTTTTTGGAGGCCTAGGGACGTACCCAATTC
GCCCTATAGTGAGTCGTATTACGCGCGCTCACTGGCCGTCGTTTTACAACGTCGTGACTGGGAAAACCCT
GGCGTTACCCAACTTAATCGCCTTGCAGCACATCCCCCTTTCGCCAGCTGGCGTAATAGCGAAGAGGCCC
GCACCGATCGCCCTTCCCAACAGTTGCGCAGCCTGAATGGCGAATGGG
[124 nt withheld, positions 8379-8502]
C
[91 nt withheld, positions 8504-8594]
A
[49 nt withheld, positions 8596-8644]
CCTTTGACGTTGGAGTCCACGTTCTTT
[37 nt withheld, positions 8672-8708]
ACCCTATCTCGGTCTATTCTTTTGATTTATAAGGGATTTTGCCGATTTCGGCCTATTGGTTAAAAAATGA
GCTGAT
Features (pLannotate 1.2.2; 29 found; start..end, strand, type, name):
     76..180     +  promoter       AmpR promoter: bla
    181..1041    +  CDS            AmpR: β-lactamase; bla; confers resistance to ampicillin, carbenicillin, and related antibiotics
   1212..1800    +  rep_origin     ori: high-copy-number ColE1/pMB1/pBR322/pUC origin of replication
   1983..2075    +  CDS            lacI (fragment): lac repressor; lacI; The lac repressor binds to the lac operator to inhibit transcription in E. coli. This inhibition can be relieved by adding lactose or isopropyl-β-D-thiogalactopyranoside (IPTG).
   2088..2109    +  protein_bind   CAP binding site: CAP binding activates transcription in the presence of cAMP. E. coli catabolite activator protein
   2124..2154    +  promoter       lac promoter: promoter for the E. coli lac operon
   2162..2178    +  protein_bind   lac operator: The lac repressor binds to the lac operator to inhibit transcription in E. coli. This inhibition can be relieved by adding lactose or isopropyl-β-D-thiogalactopyranoside (IPTG). lac repressor encoded by lacI
   2223..2241    +  promoter       T3 promoter: promoter for bacteriophage T3 RNA polymerase
   2269..2495    +  promoter       RSV promoter: Rous sarcoma virus enhancer/promoter
   2496..2676    +  LTR            5' LTR (truncated): truncated 5' long terminal repeat (LTR) from HIV-1
   2723..2848    +  misc_feature   HIV-1 Ψ: packaging signal of human immunodeficiency virus type 1
   2832..3195    +  CDS            HIV-1 gag (fragment): gag protein from human immunodeficiency virus 1; gag
   3341..3574    +  misc_feature   RRE: The Rev response element (RRE) of HIV-1 allows for Rev-dependent mRNA export from the nucleus to the cytoplasm.
   3951..4051    +  CDS            Rev (fragment): human immunodeficiency virus 1 (HIV-1) Rev protein; rev; enhances nuclear export of unspliced and incompletely spliced viral mRNAs
   4101..4341    +  promoter       U6 promoter: RNA polymerase III promoter for human U6 snRNA
   4368..4443    +  misc_RNA       gRNA scaffold: guide RNA scaffold for the Streptococcus pyogenes CRISPR/Cas9 system
   4491..4608    +  misc_feature   cPPT/CTS: central polypurine tract and central termination sequence of HIV-1
   4675..4741    +  CDS            small t antigen (fragment): SV40 (simian virus 40) small t antigen
   4748..5926    +  promoter       EF-1α promoter: strong constitutive promoter for human elongation factor EF-1α
   5943..5968    +  misc_feature   MCS (fragment): multiple cloning site
   6131..6838    +  CDS            mCherry: mCherry is a basic (constitutively fluorescent) red fluorescent protein published in 2004, derived from Discosoma sp.. It is reported to be a very rapidly-maturing monomer with low acid sensitivity.
   6908..7496    +  misc_feature   WPRE: woodchuck hepatitis virus posttranscriptional regulatory element
   7501..7638    +  CDS            nef (fragment): NEF_HV1LA - Experimental evidence at protein level: Swiss-Prot protein existence level 1. Extracellular Nef protein targets CD4(+) T-lymphocytes for apoptosis by interacting with CXCR4 surface receptors. From Human immunodeficiency virus type 1 group M subtype B (isolate Lai) (HIV-1).
   7624..7804    +  LTR            5' LTR (truncated): truncated 5' long terminal repeat (LTR) from HIV-1
   7876..7997    +  polyA_signal   SV40 poly(A) signal: SV40 polyadenylation signal
   8037..8172    +  rep_origin     SV40 ori: SV40 origin of replication
   8193..8211    -  promoter       T7 promoter: promoter for bacteriophage T7 RNA polymerase
   8219..8374    +  CDS            lacZα (fragment): LacZα fragment of β-galactosidase; lacZ fragment
   8379..23      +  rep_origin     f1 ori (across the origin) (sequence partly withheld): f1 bacteriophage origin of replication; arrow indicates direction of (+) strand synthesis
