[The description below was written by a language model from this plasmid's Addgene catalogue record and pLannotate feature annotations shown in this document.]
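Description:
pLKO_AU1.C.Ollas_mCherry-NLS is a lentiviral transfer plasmid on a pLKO backbone that carries both an sgRNA expression cassette and a nuclear protein barcode (nPC) for tracking transduced cells. It is propagated in E. coli as a high-copy plasmid through a ColE1/pUC-type origin with ampicillin selection (AmpR). An f1 origin and remnants of a lac/lacZα cloning region are also present. The viral portion has a third-generation layout. An RSV promoter drives a truncated HIV-1 5' LTR, followed by the Ψ packaging signal with a gag fragment, the RRE for Rev-dependent export of the genomic RNA, and a cPPT/CTS. A WPRE and a truncated 3' LTR follow, with an SV40 poly(A) signal and SV40 origin downstream. No mammalian drug-selection marker is annotated.

Two expression units sit between the LTRs. A human U6 (Pol III) promoter precedes an S. pyogenes Cas9 guide RNA scaffold, leaving a site into which an sgRNA spacer can be cloned. Downstream, the EF-1α promoter drives mCherry fused at its N terminus to the epitope combination AU1, C and Ollas and at its C terminus to a nuclear localization signal. The feature table annotates only the mCherry coding region; the epitope tags and the NLS are known from the catalogue fields. The particular tag combination acts as a protein-level barcode concentrated in the nucleus, so it can be read by antibody staining and linked to the guide carried on the same vector. According to the record, this allows vector and cell tracking and spatial detection of CRISPR screens. Cas9 is not encoded on this plasmid and would have to be supplied separately.
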