Addgene plasmid #178212: pLKO_AU1.C.Ollas_mCherry-NLS
Purpose: Nuclear Protein Barcode (nPC) for vector/cell tracking. Contains U6 trRNA cassette for sgRNA cloning. Enables spatial detection of CRISPR screens.
Depositing lab: Brian Brown. Depositing organization: Icahn School of Medicine at Mount Sinai. Publication: Spatial CRISPR genomics identifies regulators of the tumor microenvironment. Dhainaut M, Rose SA, Akturk G, Wroblewska A, Nielsen SR, Park ES, Buckup M, Roudko V, Pia L, Sweeney R, Le Berichel J, Wilk CM, Bektesevic A, Lee BH, Bhardwaj N, Rahman AH, Baccarini A, Gnjatic S, Pe'er D, Merad M, Brown BD. Cell. 2022 Mar 10. pii: S0092-8674(22)00195-7. doi: 10.1016/j.cell.2022.02.015. PubMed 35290801.
Backbone
  Vector backbone: pLKO
  Backbone size w/o insert (bp): 9000
  Vector type: Lentiviral
Growth in bacteria
  Bacterial resistance: Ampicillin, 100 μg/mL
  Growth temperature: 37°C
  Growth strain: NEB Stable
  Copy number: High Copy
Gene/Insert
  Gene/Insert name: nPC Tagged mCherry-NLS
  Species: H. sapiens (human)
  Insert size (bp): 1000
  Promoter: eF1a
  Tag / fusion protein: AU1.C.Ollas (N terminal on insert); Nuclear Localization Signal (C terminal on insert)
  Cloning method: Restriction Enzyme; 5′ cloning site unknown (unknown if destroyed)
  Sequencing primers: 5′ cctttttgagtttggatcttggttcat
Terms and licenses: Academic/Nonprofit Terms; Industry Terms: Not Available to Industry
Depositor comments: Please visit https://www.biorxiv.org/content/10.1101/2021.07.13.451021v1 for bioRxiv preprint.
How to cite: pLKO_AU1.C.Ollas_mCherry-NLS was a gift from Brian Brown (Addgene plasmid # 178212 ; http://n2t.net/addgene:178212 ; RRID:Addgene_178212)
